Addgene plasmid #250272: pJC2741 - hPGK-EGFP-CycD1(C-term)-IRES2-mCherry-EF1A-Puro
Purpose: Ratiometric protein stability reporter for measuring C-terminal degron activity.
Depositing lab: Jacob Corn. Depositing organization: ETH Zurich (Swiss Federal Institute of Technology). Publication: C-terminal amides mark proteins for degradation via SCF-FBXO31. Muhar MF, Farnung J, Cernakova M, Hofmann R, Henneberg LT, Pfleiderer MM, Denoth-Lippuner A, Kalcic F, Nievergelt AS, Peters Al-Bayati M, Sidiropoulos ND, Beier V, Mann M, Jessberger S, Jinek M, Schulman BA, Bode JW, Corn JE. Nature. 2025 Feb;638(8050):519-527. doi: 10.1038/s41586-024-08475-w. PubMed 39880951.
Backbone
  Vector backbone: Cilantro 2
  Backbone manufacturer: Benjamin Ebert (Addgene Plasmid #74450)
  Vector type: Mammalian Expression, Lentiviral
Growth in bacteria
  Bacterial resistance: Ampicillin, 100 μg/mL
  Growth temperature: 37°C
  Growth strain: NEB Stable
  Copy number: High Copy
Gene/Insert
  Gene/Insert name: EGFP-CycD1(C-term)
  Species: H. sapiens (human), Synthetic
  Promoter: PGK
  Cloning method: Unknown
Terms and licenses: Academic/Nonprofit Terms; Industry Terms: Not Available to Industry
How to cite: pJC2741 - hPGK-EGFP-CycD1(C-term)-IRES2-mCherry-EF1A-Puro was a gift from Jacob Corn (Addgene plasmid # 250272 ; http://n2t.net/addgene:250272 ; RRID:Addgene_250272)
