[The description below was written by a language model from this plasmid's Addgene catalogue record and pLannotate feature annotations shown in this document.]
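Description:
pJC2741 is a lentiviral mammalian expression plasmid of about 10.7 kb built on the Cilantro 2 backbone, designed as a ratiometric protein stability reporter for measuring C-terminal degron activity. It is propagated in E. coli through a high-copy ColE1/pUC-type origin with ampicillin selection (AmpR), and also carries an f1 origin plus remnants of a lac/lacZα cloning region flanked by T3 and T7 promoters. The viral portion has a third-generation layout: an RSV promoter drives a truncated HIV-1 5' LTR, followed by the Ψ packaging signal, a gag fragment, the RRE for Rev-dependent export of the genomic RNA, a cPPT/CTS element, WPRE, and a self-inactivating ΔU3 3' LTR. An SV40 poly(A) signal and SV40 origin lie downstream. Packaging functions are not encoded and must be supplied in trans.

The payload is a bicistronic cassette under the human PGK promoter. EGFP is fused at its C-terminus to a segment derived from the C-terminal end of human cyclin D1. This short segment is not annotated separately in the feature table, but it presumably lies in the gap between the EGFP coding sequence and the IRES2. The EMCV IRES2 then directs translation of mCherry from the same transcript. Because both fluorophores arise from one mRNA, mCherry serves as an internal control for integration, transcription and expression level, so the EGFP:mCherry ratio reflects the stability that the appended C-terminal sequence gives the EGFP fusion. A separate EF-1α core promoter with intron A drives puromycin N-acetyltransferase for selection of stably transduced cells. The reporter is typically read out by fluorescence measurement in transduced mammalian cells to study degradation dependent on C-terminal degrons.
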