Features (pLannotate 1.2.2; 31 found; start..end, strand, type, name):
      1..589     +  rep_origin     ori: high-copy-number ColE1/pMB1/pBR322/pUC origin of replication
    772..864     +  CDS            lacI (fragment): lac repressor; lacI; The lac repressor binds to the lac operator to inhibit transcription in E. coli. This inhibition can be relieved by adding lactose or isopropyl-β-D-thiogalactopyranoside (IPTG).
    877..898     +  protein_bind   CAP binding site: CAP binding activates transcription in the presence of cAMP. E. coli catabolite activator protein
    913..943     +  promoter       lac promoter: promoter for the E. coli lac operon
    947..969     +  protein_bind   lac operator (fragment): The lac repressor binds to the lac operator to inhibit transcription in E. coli. This inhibition can be relieved by adding lactose or isopropyl-β-D-thiogalactopyranoside (IPTG). lac repressor encoded by lacI
   1012..1030    +  promoter       T3 promoter: promoter for bacteriophage T3 RNA polymerase
   1058..1284    +  promoter       RSV promoter: Rous sarcoma virus enhancer/promoter
   1285..1465    +  LTR            5' LTR (truncated): truncated 5' long terminal repeat (LTR) from HIV-1
   1512..1637    +  misc_feature   HIV-1 Ψ: packaging signal of human immunodeficiency virus type 1
   1621..1984    +  CDS            HIV-1 gag (fragment): gag protein from human immunodeficiency virus 1; gag
   2130..2363    +  misc_feature   RRE: The Rev response element (RRE) of HIV-1 allows for Rev-dependent mRNA export from the nucleus to the cytoplasm.
   2740..2766    +  CDS            Rev (fragment): human immunodeficiency virus 1 (HIV-1) Rev protein; rev; enhances nuclear export of unspliced and incompletely spliced viral mRNAs
   2767..3267    +  promoter       hPGK promoter: human phosphoglycerate kinase 1 promoter
   3348..4061    +  CDS            EGFP: EGFP is a basic (constitutively fluorescent) green fluorescent protein published in 1996, derived from Aequorea victoria. It is reported to be a rapidly-maturing weak dimer with moderate acid sensitivity.
   4142..4728    +  misc_feature   IRES2: internal ribosome entry site (IRES) of the encephalomyocarditis virus (EMCV)
   4744..5451    +  CDS            mCherry: mCherry is a basic (constitutively fluorescent) red fluorescent protein published in 2004, derived from Discosoma sp.. It is reported to be a very rapidly-maturing monomer with low acid sensitivity.
   5510..5627    +  misc_feature   cPPT/CTS: central polypurine tract and central termination sequence of HIV-1
   5688..5754    +  CDS            small t antigen (fragment): SV40 (simian virus 40) small t antigen
   5780..5991    +  promoter       EF-1α core promoter: core promoter for human elongation factor EF-1α
   5992..6930    +  intron         EF-1α intron A: intron upstream of the start codon of human EF-1α
   6952..7551    +  CDS            PuroR (fragment): puromycin N-acetyltransferase; pac from Streptomyces; confers resistance to puromycin
   7567..8155    +  misc_feature   WPRE: woodchuck hepatitis virus posttranscriptional regulatory element
   8206..8225    +  misc_feature   cPPT/CTS (fragment): central polypurine tract and central termination sequence of HIV-1
   8227..8460    +  LTR            3' LTR (ΔU3): self-inactivating 3' long terminal repeat (LTR) from HIV-1
   8538..8659    +  polyA_signal   SV40 poly(A) signal: SV40 polyadenylation signal
   8699..8834    +  rep_origin     SV40 ori: SV40 origin of replication
   8855..8873    -  promoter       T7 promoter: promoter for bacteriophage T7 RNA polymerase
   8881..9036    +  CDS            lacZα (fragment): LacZα fragment of β-galactosidase; lacZ fragment
   9041..9469    +  rep_origin     f1 ori (sequence partly withheld): f1 bacteriophage origin of replication; arrow indicates direction of (+) strand synthesis
   9522..9626    +  promoter       AmpR promoter: bla
   9627..10487   +  CDS            AmpR: β-lactamase; bla; confers resistance to ampicillin, carbenicillin, and related antibiotics
>Addgene plasmid #250272 | pJC2741 - hPGK-EGFP-CycD1(C-term)-IRES2-mCherry-EF1A-Puro | addgene full sequence | sequence record 497457 | Addgene NGS Result
TTGAGATCCTTTTTTTCTGCGCGTAATCTGCTGCTTGCAAACAAAAAAACCACCGCTACCAGCGGTGGTT
TGTTTGCCGGATCAAGAGCTACCAACTCTTTTTCCGAAGGTAACTGGCTTCAGCAGAGCGCAGATACCAA
ATACTGTTCTTCTAGTGTAGCCGTAGTTAGGCCACCACTTCAAGAACTCTGTAGCACCGCCTACATACCT
CGCTCTGCTAATCCTGTTACCAGTGGCTGCTGCCAGTGGCGATAAGTCGTGTCTTACCGGGTTGGACTCA
AGACGATAGTTACCGGATAAGGCGCAGCGGTCGGGCTGAACGGGGGGTTCGTGCACACAGCCCAGCTTGG
AGCGAACGACCTACACCGAACTGAGATACCTACAGCGTGAGCTATGAGAAAGCGCCACGCTTCCCGAAGG
GAGAAAGGCGGACAGGTATCCGGTAAGCGGCAGGGTCGGAACAGGAGAGCGCACGAGGGAGCTTCCAGGG
GGAAACGCCTGGTATCTTTATAGTCCTGTCGGGTTTCGCCACCTCTGACTTGAGCGTCGATTTTTGTGAT
GCTCGTCAGGGGGGCGGAGCCTATGGAAAAACGCCAGCAACGCGGCCTTTTTACGGTTCCTGGCCTTTTG
CTGGCCTTTTGCTCACATGTTCTTTCCTGCGTTATCCCCTGATTCTGTGGATAACCGTATTACCGCCTTT
GAGTGAGCTGATACCGCTCGCCGCAGCCGAACGACCGAGCGCAGCGAGTCAGTGAGCGAGGAAGCGGAAG
AGCGCCCAATACGCAAACCGCCTCTCCCCGCGCGTTGGCCGATTCATTAATGCAGCTGGCACGACAGGTT
TCCCGACTGGAAAGCGGGCAGTGAGCGCAACGCAATTAATGTGAGTTAGCTCACTCATTAGGCACCCCAG
GCTTTACACTTTATGCTTCCGGCTCGTATGTTGTGTGGAATTGTGAGCGGATAACAATTTCACACAGGAA
ACAGCTATGACCATGATTACGCCAAGCGCGCAATTAACCCTCACTAAAGGGAACAAAAGCTGGAGCTGCA
AGCTTAATGTAGTCTTATGCAATACTCTTGTAGTCTTGCAACATGGTAACGATGAGTTAGCAACATGCCT
TACAAGGAGAGAAAAAGCACCGTGCATGCCGATTGGTGGAAGTAAGGTGGTACGATCGTGCCTTATTAGG
AAGGCAACAGACGGGTCTGACATGGATTGGACGAACCACTGAATTGCCGCATTGCAGAGATATTGTATTT
AAGTGCCTAGCTCGATACATAAACGGGTCTCTCTGGTTAGACCAGATCTGAGCCTGGGAGCTCTCTGGCT
AACTAGGGAACCCACTGCTTAAGCCTCAATAAAGCTTGCCTTGAGTGCTTCAAGTAGTGTGTGCCCGTCT
GTTGTGTGACTCTGGTAACTAGAGATCCCTCAGACCCTTTTAGTCAGTGTGGAAAATCTCTAGCAGTGGC
GCCCGAACAGGGACTTGAAAGCGAAAGGGAAACCAGAGGAGCTCTCTCGACGCAGGACTCGGCTTGCTGA
AGCGCGCACGGCAAGAGGCGAGGGGCGGCGACTGGTGAGTACGCCAAAAATTTTGACTAGCGGAGGCTAG
AAGGAGAGAGATGGGTGCGAGAGCGTCAGTATTAAGCGGGGGAGAATTAGATCGCGATGGGAAAAAATTC
GGTTAAGGCCAGGGGGAAAGAAAAAATATAAATTAAAACATATAGTATGGGCAAGCAGGGAGCTAGAACG
ATTCGCAGTTAATCCTGGCCTGTTAGAAACATCAGAAGGCTGTAGACAAATACTGGGACAGCTACAACCA
TCCCTTCAGACAGGATCAGAAGAACTTAGATCATTATATAATACAGTAGCAACCCTCTATTGTGTGCATC
AAAGGATAGAGATAAAAGACACCAAGGAAGCTTTAGACAAGATAGAGGAAGAGCAAAACAAAAGTAAGAC
CACCGCACAGCAAGCGGCCGCTGATCTTCAGACCTGGAGGAGGAGATATGAGGGACAATTGGAGAAGTGA
ATTATATAAATATAAAGTAGTAAAAATTGAACCATTAGGAGTAGCACCCACCAAGGCAAAGAGAAGAGTG
GTGCAGAGAGAAAAAAGAGCAGTGGGAATAGGAGCTTTGTTCCTTGGGTTCTTGGGAGCAGCAGGAAGCA
CTATGGGCGCAGCGTCAATGACGCTGACGGTACAGGCCAGACAATTATTGTCTGGTATAGTGCAGCAGCA
GAACAATTTGCTGAGGGCTATTGAGGCGCAACAGCATCTGTTGCAACTCACAGTCTGGGGCATCAAGCAG
CTCCAGGCAAGAATCCTGGCTGTGGAAAGATACCTAAAGGATCAACAGCTCCTGGGGATTTGGGGTTGCT
CTGGAAAACTCATTTGCACCACTGCTGTGCCTTGGAATGCTAGTTGGAGTAATAAATCTCTGGAACAGAT
TTGGAATCACACGACCTGGATGGAGTGGGACAGAGAAATTAACAATTACACAAGCTTAATACACTCCTTA
ATTGAAGAATCGCAAAACCAGCAAGAAAAGAATGAACAAGAATTATTGGAATTAGATAAATGGGCAAGTT
TGTGGAATTGGTTTAACATAACAAATTGGCTGTGGTATATAAAATTATTCATAATGATAGTAGGAGGCTT
GGTAGGTTTAAGAATAGTTTTTGCTGTACTTTCTATAGTGAATAGAGTTAGGCAGGGATATTCACCATTA
TCGTTTCAGACCCACCTCCCAACCCCGAGGGGACCCTTGCGCCTTTTCCAAGGCAGCCCTGGGTTTGCGC
AGGGACGCGGCTGCTCTGGGCGTGGTTCCGGGAAACGCAGCGGCGCCGACCCTGGGTCTCGCACATTCTT
CACGTCCGTTCGCAGCGTCACCCGGATCTTCGCCGCTACCCTTGTGGGCCCCCCGGCGACGCTTCCTGCT
CCGCCCCTAAGTCGGGAAGGTTCCTTGCGGTTCGCGGCGTGCCGGACGTGACAAACGGAAGCCGCACGAC
TCACTAGTACCCTCGCAGACGGACAGCGCCAGGGAGCAATGGCAGCGCGCCGACCGCGATGGGCTGTGGC
CAATAGCGGCTGCTCAGCAGGGCGCGCCGAGAGCAGCGGCCGGGAAGGGGCGGTGCGGGAGGCGGGGTGT
GGGGCGGTAGTGTGGGCCCTGTTCCTGCCCGCGCGGTGTTCCGCATTCTGCAAGCCTCCGGAGCGCACGT
CGGCAGTCGGCTCCCTCGTTGACCGAATCACCGACCTCTCTCCCCAGGGATCGATACCGTCGACTCCGGA
ATAGCCACCATGGAGACGGACGTCTCAGGCGGCGGCGGCTCCGGCGGCGGCGGCTCCGTGAGCAAGGGCG
AGGAGCTGTTCACCGGGGTGGTGCCCATCCTGGTCGAGCTGGACGGCGACGTAAACGGCCACAAGTTCAG
CGTGTCCGGCGAGGGCGAGGGCGATGCCACCTACGGCAAGCTGACCCTGAAGTTCATCTGCACCACCGGC
AAGCTGCCCGTGCCCTGGCCCACCCTCGTGACCACCCTGACCTACGGCGTGCAGTGCTTCAGCCGCTACC
CCGACCACATGAAGCAGCACGACTTCTTCAAGTCCGCCATGCCCGAAGGCTACGTCCAGGAGCGCACCAT
CTTCTTCAAGGACGACGGCAACTACAAGACCCGCGCCGAGGTGAAGTTCGAGGGCGACACCCTGGTGAAC
CGCATCGAGCTGAAGGGCATCGACTTCAAGGAGGACGGCAACATCCTGGGGCACAAGCTGGAGTACAACT
ACAACAGCCACAACGTCTATATCATGGCCGACAAGCAGAAGAACGGCATCAAGGTGAACTTCAAGATCCG
CCACAACATCGAGGACGGCAGCGTGCAGCTCGCCGACCACTACCAGCAGAACACCCCCATCGGCGACGGC
CCCGTGCTGCTGCCCGACAACCACTACCTGAGCACCCAGTCCGCCCTGAGCAAAGACCCCAACGAGAAGC
GCGATCACATGGTCCTGCTGGAGTTCGTGACCGCCGCCGGGATCACTCTCGGCATGGACGAGCTGTACAA
GGGCACCGGTGTGGACCTGGCTTGCACACCCACCGACGTGCGGGACGTGGACATCTGAATGCATGAGTAA
CTGAGGATCCGCCCCTCTCCCTCCCCCCCCCCTAACGTTACTGGCCGAAGCCGCTTGGAATAAGGCCGGT
GTGCGTTTGTCTATATGTTATTTTCCACCATATTGCCGTCTTTTGGCAATGTGAGGGCCCGGAAACCTGG
CCCTGTCTTCTTGACGAGCATTCCTAGGGGTCTTTCCCCTCTCGCCAAAGGAATGCAAGGTCTGTTGAAT
GTCGTGAAGGAAGCAGTTCCTCTGGAAGCTTCTTGAAGACAAACAACGTCTGTAGCGACCCTTTGCAGGC
AGCGGAACCCCCCACCTGGCGACAGGTGCCTCTGCGGCCAAAAGCCACGTGTATAAGATACACCTGCAAA
GGCGGCACAACCCCAGTGCCACGTTGTGAGTTGGATAGTTGTGGAAAGAGTCAAATGGCTCTCCTCAAGC
GTATTCAACAAGGGGCTGAAGGATGCCCAGAAGGTACCCCATTGTATGGGATCTGATCTGGGGCCTCGGT
ACACATGCTTTACATGTGTTTAGTCGAGGTTAAAAAAACGTCTAGGCCCCCCGAACCACGGGGACGTGGT
TTTCCTTTGAAAAACACGATGATAATATGGCCACAACCCTGGAATTCGCCACCATGGTGAGCAAGGGCGA
GGAGGATAACATGGCCATCATCAAGGAGTTCATGCGCTTCAAGGTGCACATGGAGGGCTCCGTGAACGGC
CACGAGTTCGAGATCGAGGGCGAGGGCGAGGGCCGCCCCTACGAGGGCACCCAGACCGCCAAGCTGAAGG
TGACCAAGGGTGGCCCCCTGCCCTTCGCCTGGGACATCCTGTCCCCTCAGTTCATGTACGGCTCCAAGGC
CTACGTGAAGCACCCCGCCGACATCCCCGACTACTTGAAGCTGTCCTTCCCCGAGGGCTTCAAGTGGGAG
CGCGTGATGAACTTCGAGGACGGCGGCGTGGTGACCGTGACCCAGGACTCCTCCCTGCAGGACGGCGAGT
TCATCTACAAGGTGAAGCTGCGCGGCACCAACTTCCCCTCCGACGGCCCCGTAATGCAGAAGAAGACCAT
GGGCTGGGAGGCCTCCTCCGAGCGGATGTACCCCGAGGACGGCGCCCTGAAGGGCGAGATCAAGCAGAGG
CTGAAGCTGAAGGACGGCGGCCACTACGACGCTGAGGTCAAGACCACCTACAAGGCCAAGAAGCCCGTGC
AGCTGCCCGGCGCCTACAACGTCAACATCAAGTTGGACATCACCTCCCACAACGAGGACTACACCATCGT
GGAACAGTACGAACGCGCCGAGGGCCGCCACTCCACCGGCGGCATGGACGAGCTGTACAAGTAAACTAGT
AAGCTTGGCGTAACTAGATCTTGAGACAAATGGCAGTATTCATCCACAATTTTAAAAGAAAAGGGGGGAT
TGGGGGGTACAGTGCAGGGGAAAGAATAGTAGACATAATAGCAACAGACATACAAACTAAAGAATTACAA
AAACAAATTACAAAAATTCAAAATTTTCGGGTTTATTACAGGGACAGCAGAGATCCACTTTGGGCTCGAG
GGGGCCCGGGTGCAAAGATGGATAAAGTTTTAAACAGAGAGGAATCTTTGCAGCTAATGGACCTTCTAGG
TCTTGAAAGGAGTGGGAATTGGCTCCGGTGCCCGTCAGTGGGCAGAGCGCACATCGCCCACAGTCCCCGA
GAAGTTGGGGGGAGGGGTCGGCAATTGATCCGGTGCCTAGAGAAGGTGGCGCGGGGTAAACTGGGAAAGT
GATGTCGTGTACTGGCTCCGCCTTTTTCCCGAGGGTGGGGGAGAACCGTATATAAGTGCAGTAGTCGCCG
TGAACGTTCTTTTTCGCAACGGGTTTGCCGCCAGAACACAGGTAAGTGCCGTGTGTGGTTCCCGCGGGCC
TGGCCTCTTTACGGGTTATGGCCCTTGCGTGCCTTGAATTACTTCCACCTGGCTGCAGTACGTGATTCTT
GATCCCGAGCTTCGGGTTGGAAGTGGGTGGGAGAGTTCGAGGCCTTGCGCTTAAGGAGCCCCTTCGCCTC
GTGCTTGAGTTGAGGCCTGGCCTGGGCGCTGGGGCCGCCGCGTGCGAATCTGGTGGCACCTTCGCGCCTG
TCTCGCTGCTTTCGATAAGTCTCTAGCCATTTAAAATTTTTGATGACCTGCTGCGACGCTTTTTTTCTGG
CAAGATAGTCTTGTAAATGCGGGCCAAGATCTGCACACTGGTATTTCGGTTTTTGGGGCCGCGGGCGGCG
ACGGGGCCCGTGCGTCCCAGCGCACATGTTCGGCGAGGCGGGGCCTGCGAGCGCGGCCACCGAGAATCGG
ACGGGGGTAGTCTCAAGCTGGCCGGCCTGCTCTGGTGCCTGGCCTCGCGCCGCCGTGTATCGCCCCGCCC
TGGGCGGCAAGGCTGGCCCGGTCGGCACCAGTTGCGTGAGCGGAAAGATGGCCGCTTCCCGGCCCTGCTG
CAGGGAGCTCAAAATGGAGGACGCGGCGCTCGGGAGAGCGGGCGGGTGAGTCACCCACACAAAGGAAAAG
GGCCTTTCCGTCCTCAGCCGTCGCTTCATGTGACTCCACGGAGTACCGGGCGCCGTCCAGGCACCTCGAT
TAGTTCTCGAGCTTTTGGAGTACGTCGTCTTTAGGTTGGGGGGAGGGGTTTTATGCGATGGAGTTTCCCC
ACACTGAGTGGGTGGAGACTGAAGTTAGGCCAGCTTGGCACTTGATGTAATTCTCCTTGGAATTTGCCCT
TTTTGAGTTTGGATCTTGGTTCATTCTCAAGCCTCAGACAGTGGTTCAAAGTTTTTTTCTTCCATTTCAG
GTGTCGTGACGTACGGCCACCATGACCGAGTACAAGCCCACGGTGCGCCTCGCCACCCGCGACGACGTCC
CCAGGGCCGTACGCACCCTCGCCGCCGCGTTCGCCGACTACCCCGCCACGCGCCACACCGTCGATCCGGA
CCGCCACATCGAGCGGGTCACCGAGCTGCAAGAACTCTTCCTCACGCGCGTCGGGCTCGACATCGGCAAG
GTGTGGGTCGCGGACGACGGCGCCGCCGTGGCGGTCTGGACCACGCCGGAGAGCGTCGAAGCGGGGGCGG
TGTTCGCCGAGATCGGCCCGCGCATGGCCGAGTTGAGCGGTTCCCGGCTGGCCGCGCAGCAACAGATGGA
AGGCCTCCTGGCGCCGCACCGGCCCAAGGAGCCCGCGTGGTTCCTGGCCACCGTCGGAGTCTCGCCCGAC
CACCAGGGCAAGGGTCTGGGCAGCGCCGTCGTGCTCCCCGGAGTGGAGGCGGCCGAGCGCGCCGGGGTGC
CCGCCTTCCTGGAGACCTCCGCGCCCCGCAACCTCCCCTTCTACGAGCGGCTCGGCTTCACCGTCACCGC
CGACGTCGAGGTGCCCGAAGGACCGCGCACCTGGTGCATGACCCGCAAGCCCGGTGCCTGAACGCGTTAA
GTCGACAATCAACCTCTGGATTACAAAATTTGTGAAAGATTGACTGGTATTCTTAACTATGTTGCTCCTT
TTACGCTATGTGGATACGCTGCTTTAATGCCTTTGTATCATGCTATTGCTTCCCGTATGGCTTTCATTTT
CTCCTCCTTGTATAAATCCTGGTTGCTGTCTCTTTATGAGGAGTTGTGGCCCGTTGTCAGGCAACGTGGC
GTGGTGTGCACTGTGTTTGCTGACGCAACCCCCACTGGTTGGGGCATTGCCACCACCTGTCAGCTCCTTT
CCGGGACTTTCGCTTTCCCCCTCCCTATTGCCACGGCGGAACTCATCGCCGCCTGCCTTGCCCGCTGCTG
GACAGGGGCTCGGCTGTTGGGCACTGACAATTCCGTGGTGTTGTCGGGGAAATCATCGTCCTTTCCTTGG
CTGCTCGCCTGTGTTGCCACCTGGATTCTGCGCGGGACGTCCTTCTGCTACGTCCCTTCGGCCCTCAATC
CAGCGGACCTTCCTTCCCGCGGCCTGCTGCCGGCTCTGCGGCCTCTTCCGCGTCTTCGCCTTCGCCCTCA
GACGAGTCGGATCTCCCTTTGGGCCGCCTCCCCGCGTCGACTTTAAGACCAATGACTTACAAGGCAGCTG
TAGATCTTAGCCACTTTTTAAAAGAAAAGGGGGGACTGGAAGGGCTAATTCACTCCCAACGAAGACAAGA
TCTGCTTTTTGCTTGTACTGGGTCTCTCTGGTTAGACCAGATCTGAGCCTGGGAGCTCTCTGGCTAACTA
GGGAACCCACTGCTTAAGCCTCAATAAAGCTTGCCTTGAGTGCTTCAAGTAGTGTGTGCCCGTCTGTTGT
GTGACTCTGGTAACTAGAGATCCCTCAGACCCTTTTAGTCAGTGTGGAAAATCTCTAGCAGTACGTATAG
TAGTTCATGTCATCTTATTATTCAGTATTTATAACTTGCAAAGAAATGAATATCAGAGAGTGAGAGGAAC
TTGTTTATTGCAGCTTATAATGGTTACAAATAAAGCAATAGCATCACAAATTTCACAAATAAAGCATTTT
TTTCACTGCATTCTAGTTGTGGTTTGTCCAAACTCATCAATGTATCTTATCATGTCTGGCTCTAGCTATC
CCGCCCCTAACTCCGCCCATCCCGCCCCTAACTCCGCCCAGTTCCGCCCATTCTCCGCCCCATGGCTGAC
TAATTTTTTTTATTTATGCAGAGGCCGAGGCCGCCTCGGCCTCTGAGCTATTCCAGAAGTAGTGAGGAGG
CTTTTTTGGAGGCCTAGGGACGTACCCAATTCGCCCTATAGTGAGTCGTATTACGCGCGCTCACTGGCCG
TCGTTTTACAACGTCGTGACTGGGAAAACCCTGGCGTTACCCAACTTAATCGCCTTGCAGCACATCCCCC
TTTCGCCAGCTGGCGTAATAGCGAAGAGGCCCGCACCGATCGCCCTTCCCAACAGTTGCGCAGCCTGAAT
GGCGAATGGG
[124 nt withheld, positions 9041-9164]
C
[91 nt withheld, positions 9166-9256]
A
[49 nt withheld, positions 9258-9306]
CCTTTGACGTTGGAGTCCACGTTCTTT
[37 nt withheld, positions 9334-9370]
ACCCTATCTCGGTCTATTCTTTTGATTTATAAGGGATTTTGCCGATTTCGGCCTATTGGTTAAAAAATGA
GCTGATTTAACAAAAATTTAACGCGAATTTTAACAAAATATTAACGCTTACAATTTAGGTGGCACTTTTC
GGGGAAATGTGCGCGGAACCCCTATTTGTTTATTTTTCTAAATACATTCAAATATGTATCCGCTCATGAG
ACAATAACCCTGATAAATGCTTCAATAATATTGAAAAAGGAAGAGTATGAGTATTCAACATTTCCGTGTC
GCCCTTATTCCCTTTTTTGCGGCATTTTGCCTTCCTGTTTTTGCTCACCCAGAAACGCTGGTGAAAGTAA
AAGATGCTGAAGATCAGTTGGGTGCACGAGTGGGTTACATCGAACTGGATCTCAACAGCGGTAAGATCCT
TGAGAGTTTTCGCCCCGAAGAACGTTTTCCAATGATGAGCACTTTTAAAGTTCTGCTATGTGGCGCGGTA
TTATCCCGTATTGACGCCGGGCAAGAGCAACTCGGTCGCCGCATACACTATTCTCAGAATGACTTGGTTG
AGTACTCACCAGTCACAGAAAAGCATCTTACGGATGGCATGACAGTAAGAGAATTATGCAGTGCTGCCAT
AACCATGAGTGATAACACTGCGGCCAACTTACTTCTGACAACGATCGGAGGACCGAAGGAGCTAACCGCT
TTTTTGCACAACATGGGGGATCATGTAACTCGCCTTGATCGTTGGGAACCGGAGCTGAATGAAGCCATAC
CAAACGACGAGCGTGACACCACGATGCCTGTAGCAATGGCAACAACGTTGCGCAAACTATTAACTGGCGA
ACTACTTACTCTAGCTTCCCGGCAACAATTAATAGACTGGATGGAGGCGGATAAAGTTGCAGGACCACTT
CTGCGCTCGGCCCTTCCGGCTGGCTGGTTTATTGCTGATAAATCTGGAGCCGGTGAGCGTGGGTCTCGCG
GTATCATTGCAGCACTGGGGCCAGATGGTAAGCCCTCCCGTATCGTAGTTATCTACACGACGGGGAGTCA
GGCAACTATGGATGAACGAAATAGACAGATCGCTGAGATAGGTGCCTCACTGATTAAGCATTGGTAACTG
TCAGACCAAGTTTACTCATATATACTTTAGATTGATTTAAAACTTCATTTTTAATTTAAAAGGATCTAGG
TGAAGATCCTTTTTGATAATCTCATGACCAAAATCCCTTAACGTGAGTTTTCGTTCCACTGAGCGTCAGA
CCCCGTAGAAAAGATCAAAGGATCTTC
